>Addgene plasmid #196334 | pP2-P1(S') | addgene full sequence | sequence record 393267 | Addgene NGS Result
TAGCTTTCGCTAAGGATGATTTCTGGAATTCGCGGCCGCTTCTAGAGTACGCTCTCCTTGAATGTTGTCT
GGTAGTTCTACAAATGAATCCAGATAGCATAACTTTTATATATTGTGCAATCTCACATGCATGAGCATAA
AATTCAGAACCGTTATCACCACTGCCGGTGCAGCAAAGCTGGCAGCGGCAACCGCGCCGGGAGGGCGGAA
GGTCAACATTACCACGATGGCCGTCGGGGATGGCGGTGGTAAATTGCCTGTCCCGGATGCCGGACAGACC
GGGCTTATCCATGAAGTCTGGCGACATGCGCTGAACAAAATCAGCCAGGACAAACGAAACAGTAATTATA
TTATCGCCGAGCTGGTTATTCCGCCGGAGGTGGGCGGTTTCTGGATGCGTGAGCTTGGCCTGTACGATGA
TGCGGGAACGTTAATTGCCGTGGCGAACATGGCCGAAAGCTATAAGCCAGCCCTTGCCGAAGGCTCAGGA
CGTTCGCAGACCTGTCGCATGGTCATCATCGTCAGCAGTGTGGCCTCAGTGGAGCTGACCATTGACACCA
CAACGGTGATGGCGACGCAGGATTACGTTGATGACAAAATTGCAGAGCACGAACAGTCACGACGTCACCC
GGACGCCTCGCTGACAGCAAAAGGTTTTACTCAGTTAAGCAGTGCGACCAACAGCACGTCTGAAACACTG
GCCGCAACGCCGAAAGCGGTAAAGGCCGCGTATGACCTGGCTAACGGGAAATATACCGCACAGGACGCCA
CCACAGCGCGAAAAGGCCTTGTCCAGCTTAGTAGCGCCACCAACAGCACGTCTGAAACGCTCGCCGCAAC
ACCAAAAGCCGTTAAGACGGTAATGGATGAAACGAACAAAAAAGCGCCATTAAACAGCCCTGCACTGACC
GGAACGCCAACGACGCCAACTGCGCGACAGGGAACGAATAATACTCAGATCGCAAACACGGCTTTCGTTA
TGGCCGCGATTGCCGCCCTTGTAGACTCGTCGCCTGACGCACTGAATACGCTGAACGAGCTGGCGGCGGC
GCTGGGCAATGACCCGAATTTTGCTACCACCATGACTAATGCGCTTGCGGGTAAGCAACCGAAAGATGCT
ACCCTGACGGCGCTGGCGGGGCTTGCTACTGCGGCAGACAGGTTTCCGTATTTTACGGGGAATGATGTTG
CCAGCCTGGCGACCCTGACAAAAGTCGGGCGGGATATTCTGGCTAAATCGAGCATTCTTGCTGTTATCCA
ATACCTTGGTTTAAGAGAACTCGGTACCAGCGGTGAAAAGATCCCCCTGTTGAGCACGGCTAACACATGG
AGTGCACGCCAGACTTTCAACGGCGGGATCACCGGGGCGCTGACAGGGAACGCCGATACCGCAACGAAAT
TGAAAACAGCCAGAAACATTAATGGCGTCAGGTTCGATGGTTCTGGTGACATTAATATCAATACTCTGGT
ATCGCGCGGTCGCGTAACGGCCCTGGAGGCGAATGCACAGGGAACATCCGGGATTCAGCTGTATGAGGCA
TACAACAATGGCTACCCTTCCCCCTATGGCAATGTGCTTCACCTTAAAGGTGCCACCGCTGCTGGCGAAG
GTGAGTTATTCATTGGCTGGAGTGGCACGAGCGGTGCCCATGCGCCCGTACATATCCGTTCGCGGCGGGA
TACTGATTCTGCCAACTGGTCTGAATGGGCGCAGGTCTATACGTCAAAAGATTCAATTCCCGGCGTCAAT
GCCAAAGGGGATCAGGATACCTCTGGTAATGCGGCTACAGCGACCAAGTTGCAGACAGCATGTACTATCA
ACGGTGTCTCGTTTGATGGTTCTAAAAATATTGAGCTAACGGCTGAAAATTTAAATCTTGAGCGAACAGT
AGAATTAGCCGCTGGGTCATTGCAGAAAAATCAGAACGGCGCGGATATTCCTGGAAAAGATACCTTCACA
AAAAATATTGGTGCATGTCGCGCTTTTCACAGTTCTATTAGTACAGGTGCAGGGAACTGGACAACGGCAC
AATTGATTGAATGGCTGGATTCTCAAGGGGCATTCAATCACCCATACTGGATGTGCAAATGTTCATGGTC
GTACGGCAATAATAAAATTATAACCGATACTGGCTGTGGAACTATTCATCTTGCAGGTTGCGTTATTGAG
GTTATGGGTAATAAAGGTGCCATGACCATCCGTGTAACAACACCAAGCACTTCCAGCGGTGGCGGAATCA
CTAACGCTCAATTCACTTATATTAATCATGGTGATGCTTACGCTCCTGGCTGGCGACGAGACTACAACAC
GAAAAACCTGCAACCTGCATTTGCTTTAGGGCAGACAGGAAACAGGGTTGCAAATGATAAAGCTGTTGGC
TGGAACTGGAATAGCGGTGTTTATGATGCAGACCTAAAAGGCGCATCAACATTAATTCTTCATTTCAATA
TGAACGCGGGTAGCTGCCCGGCTGTACAATTACGCGTGAATTATAAGAACGGCGGTATTTATTATCGTTC
AGCGCGTGATGGTTATGGATTTGAGGCTGACTGGTCAGAGTTTTACACCACAACCCGCAAACCCTCTGCG
GGGGATGTTGGTGCATATACGCAGGCAGAATGTAACTCAAGGTTTATTACAGGTATTCGCCTGGGCGGTC
TGTCATCTGTCCAGACATGGAATGGCCCCGGCTGGTCTGACAGGTCAGGTTATGTCGTTACGGGTTCAGT
TAACGGGAACCGTGATGAATTAATTGATACAACACAGGCAAGGCCAATTCAGTATTGCATTAATGGGACG
TGGTATAACGCGGGGAGTATTTAATTATGATGCACTTAAGAAATATTACAGCTGGCAACCCTAAAACAAA
AGAGCAATACCAGCTAACGAAACAATTTAACATCAAATGGCTTTATACAGAGGATGGAAAAAACTGGTAT
GAGGAACAAAAGAATTTCCAGTATGATACGTTGAAAATGGCCTATGACCACAACGGCGTTATTATTTGTA
TTGAAAAGGATGTTTCAGCAATTAATCCAGAAGGCGCAAGCGTCGTTGAATTACCTGATATTACAGCAAA
TCGCCGGGCTGATATTTCTGGTAAATGGATGTTCAAAGATGGCGTAGTGGTAAAGCGAACTTATACCGAG
GAAGAGCAGAGGCAACAAGCGGAAAATGAAAAGCAAAGTCTGCTACAGCTCGTCAGGGATAAAACCCAGC
TATGGGACTCACAGCTACGGCTGGGTATCATTTCCGCCGAGAATAAGCAGAAATTAACCGAGTGGATGCT
CTTTGCGCAGAAAGTCGAATCCACAGACACCTCCAGCCTACCAGTAACATTTCCCGAACAACCTGAATGA
GACAAGGCAAGGATCCGAATTCGAGCTCCGTCGACAAGCTTGCGGCCGCACTCGAGCACCACCACCACCA
CCACTGAGATCCGGCTGCTAACAAAGCCCGAAAGGAAGCTGAGTTGGCTGCTGCCACCGCTGAGCAATAA
CTAGCATAACCCCTTGGGGCCTCTAAACGGGTCTTGAGGGGTTTTTTGCTGAAAGGAGGAACTATATCCG
GATTAATAATACTAGTAGCGGCCGCTGCAGTCCGGCAAAAAAGGGCAAGGTGTCACCACCCTGCCCTTTT
TCTTTAAAACCGAAAAGATTACTTCGCGTTATGCAGGCTTCCTCGCTCACTGACTCACTGCGCTCGGTCG
TTCGGCTGCGGCGAGCGGTATCAGCTCACTCAAAGGCGGTAATCTCGAGGTTACATTGTCGATCTGTTCA
TGGTGAACAGCTTTGAATGCACCAAAAACTCGTAAAAGCTCTGATGTATCTATCTTTTTTACACCGTTTT
CATCTGTGCATATGGACAGTTTTCCCTTTGATATGTAACGGTGAACAGTTGTTCTACTTTTGTTTGTTAG
TCTTGATGCTTCACTGATAGATACAAGAGCCATAAGAACCTCAGATCCTTCCGTATTTAGCCAGTATGTT
CTCTAGTGTGGTTCGTTGTTTTTGCGTGAGCCATGAGAACGAACCATTGAGATCATACTTACTTTGCATG
TCACTCAAAAATTTTGCCTCAAAACTGGTGAGCTGAATTTTTGCAGTTAAAGCATCGTGTAGTGTTTTTC
TTAGTCCGTTATGTAGGTAGGAATCTGATGTAATGGTTGTTGGTATTTTGTCACCATTCATTTTTATCTG
GTTGTTCTCAAGTTCGGTTACGAGATCCATTTGTCTATCTAGTTCAACTTGGAAAATCAACGTATCAGTC
GGGCGGCCTCGCTTATCAACCACCAATTTCATATTGCTGTAAGTGTTTAAATCTTTACTTATTGGTTTCA
AAACCCATTGGTTAAGCCTTTTAAACTCATGGTAGTTATTTTCAAGCATTAACATGAACTTAAATTCATC
AAGGCTAATCTCTATATTTGCCTTGTGAGTTTTCTTTTGTGTTAGTTCTTTTAATAACCACTCATAAATC
CTCATAGAGTATTTGTTTTCAAAAGACTTAACATGTTCCAGATTATATTTTATGAATTTTTTTAACTGGA
AAAGATAAGGCAATATCTCTTCACTAAAAACTAATTCTAATTTTTCGCTTGAGAACTTGGCATAGTTTGT
CCACTGGAAAATCTCAAAGCCTTTAACCAAAGGATTCCTGATTTCCACAGTTCTCGTCATCAGCTCTCTG
GTTGCTTTAGCTAATACACCATAAGCATTTTCCCTACTGATGTTCATCATCTGAGCGTATTGGTTATAAG
TGAACGATACCGTCCGTTCTTTCCTTGTAGGGTTTTCAATCGTGGGGTTGAGTAGTGCCACACAGCATAA
AATTAGCTTGGTTTCATGCTCCGTTAAGTCATAGCGACTAATCGCTAGTTCATTTGCTTTGAAAACAACT
AATTCAGACATACATCTCAATTGGTCTAGGTGATTTTAATCACTATACCAATTGAGATGGGCTAGTCAAT
GATAATTACATGTCCTTTTCCTTTGAGTTGTGGGTATCTGTAAATTCTGCTAGACCTTTGCTGGAAAACT
TGTAAATTCTGCTAGACCCTCTGTAAATTCCGCTAGACCTTTGTGTGTTTTTTTTGTTTATATTCAAGTG
GTTATAATTTATAGAATAAAGAAAGAATAAAAAAAGATAAAAAGAATAGATCCCAGCCCTGTGTATAACT
CACTACTTTAGTCAGTTCCGCAGTATTACAAAAGGATGTCGCAAACGCTGTTTGCTCCTCTACAAAACAG
ACCTTAAAACCCTAAAGGCTTAAGTAGCACCCTCGCAAGCTCGGGCAAATCGCTGAATATTCCTTTTGTC
TCCGACCATCAGGCACCTGAGTCGCTGTCTTTTTCGTGACATTCAGTTCGCTGCGCTCACGGCTCTGGCA
GTGAATGGGGGTAAATGGCACTACAGGCGCCTTTTATGGATTCATGCAAGGAAACTACCCATAATACAAG
AAAAGCCCGTCACGGGCTTCTCAGGGCGTTTTATGGCGGGTCTGCTATGTGGTGCTATCTGACTTTTTGC
TGTTCAGCAGTTCCTGCCCTCTGATTTTCCAGTCTGACCACTTCGGATTATCCCGTGACAGGTCATTCAG
ACTGGCTAATGCACCCAGTAAGGCAGCGGTATCATCAACAGGCTTACCCGTCTTACTGTCCCTAGTGCTT
GGATTCTCACCAATAAAAAACGCCCGGCGGCAACCGAGCGTTCTGAACAAATCCAGATGGAGTTCTGAGG
TCATTACTGGATCTATCAACAGGAGTCCAAGCGAGCTCGTAAACTTGGTCTGACAGTTACCAATGCTTAA
TCAGTGAGGCACCTATCTCAGCTATCTGTCTATTTCGTTCATCCATAGTTGCCTGACTCCCCGTCGTGTA
GATAACTACGATACGGGAGGGCTTACCATCTGGCCCCAGTGCTGCAATGATACCGCGAGACCCACGCTCA
CCGGCTCCAGATTTATCAGCAATAAACCAGCCAGCCGGAAGGGCCGAGCGCAGAAGTGGTCCTGCAACTT
TATCCGCCTCCATCCAGTCTATTAATTGTTGCCGGGAAGCTAGAGTAAGTAGTTCGCCAGTTAATAGTTT
GCGCAACGTTGTTGCCATTGCTACAGGCATCGTGGTGTCACGCTCGTCGTTTGGTATGGCTTCATTCAGC
TCCGGTTCCCAACGATCAAGGCGAGTTACATGATCCCCCATGTTGTGCAAAAAAGCGGTTAGCTCCTTCG
GTCCTCCGATCGTTGTCAGAAGTAAGTTGGCCGCAGTGTTATCACTCATGGTTATGGCAGCACTGCATAA
TTCTCTTACTGTCATGCCATCCGTAAGATGCTTTTCTGTGACTGGTGAGTACTCAACCAAGTCATTCTGA
GAATATTGTATGCGGCGACCGAGTTGCTCTTGCCCGGCGTCAATACGGGATAATACCGCGCCACATAGCA
GAACTTTAAAAGTGCTCATCATTGGAAAACGTTCTTCGGGGCGAAAACTCTCAAGGATCTTACCGCTGTT
GAGATCCAGTTCGATGTAACCCACTCGTGCACCCAACTGATCTTCAGCATCTTTTACTTTCACCAGCGTT
TCTGGGTGAGCAAAAACAGGAAGGCAAAATGCCGCAAAAAAGGGAATAAGGGCGACACGGAAATGTTGAA
TACTCATACTCTTCCTTTTTCAATATTATTGAAGCATTTATCAGGGTTATTGTCTCATGAGCGGATACAT
ATTTGAATGTATTTAGAAAAATAAACAAATAGGGGTTCCGCGCACATTTCCCATGGTGCCACCTGACGTC
TAAGAAACCATTATTATCATGACATTAACCTATAAAAATAGGCGTATCACGAGGCAGAATTTCAGATAAA
AAAAATCCT
Features (pLannotate 1.2.2; 16 found; start..end, strand, type, name):
     26..47      +  misc_feature   BioBrick prefix: BioBrick prefix for parts that do not start with "ATG"
    131..1279    +  CDS            H (fragment): FIBH_BPP2 - Protein inferred from homology: Swiss-Prot protein existence level 3. From Escherichia phage P2 (Bacteriophage P2).
   1484..1726    +  CDS            stfQ (fragment): STFQ_ECOLI - Also known as ydfN. Protein inferred from homology: Swiss-Prot protein existence level 3. From Escherichia coli (strain K12).
   1865..2821    +  CDS            S': S2_BPMU - Experimental evidence at transcript level: Swiss-Prot protein existence level 2. Component of the tail fiber that acts as receptor binding protein. Binds to the primary receptor, thereby determining the host range. Two alternate tail fiber S and S' proteins are encoded extending the host range of the virus. From Escherichia phage Mu (Bacteriophage Mu).
   2827..3357    +  CDS            U': U2_BPP1 - Experimental evidence at transcript level: Swiss-Prot protein existence level 2. Chaperone involved in tail fiber assembly. Expressed alternatively with tail fiber assembly protein U'. Remains associated to the tail fiber and participates in the host receptor binding. Two alternate tail fiber assembly proteins U and U' are encoded extending the host range of the virus. From Escherichia phage P1 (Bacteriophage P1).
   3417..3434    +  CDS            9xHis (fragment): 9xHis affinity tag
   3444..3493    +  CDS            SET1 (fragment): solubility-enhancement tag derived from T7 phage gene 10B
   3501..3548    +  terminator     T7 terminator: transcription terminator for bacteriophage T7 RNA polymerase
   3580..3600    +  misc_feature   BioBrick suffix: universal suffix for all parts
   3601..3658    +  terminator     his operon terminator: This putative transcriptin terminator from the E. coli his operon has a 2-bp deletion introduced during synthesis. Its efficiency has not been determined.
   3961..4911    -  CDS            Rep101: RepA protein needed for replication with the pSC101 origin; rep101
   4959..5181    -  rep_origin     pSC101 ori: low-copy replication origin that requires the Rep101 protein
   5673..5767    -  terminator     lambda t0 terminator: transcription terminator from phage lambda
   5797..6657    -  CDS            AmpR: β-lactamase; bla; confers resistance to ampicillin, carbenicillin, and related antibiotics
   6658..6762    -  promoter       AmpR promoter: bla
   6849..23      -  terminator     bacterial terminator (across the origin): putative bacterial transcription terminator
