[The description below was written by a language model from this plasmid's Addgene catalogue record and pLannotate feature annotations shown in this document.]
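Description:
pP2-P1(S') is a 6,869 bp low-copy bacterial expression plasmid built on the 4A3 backbone, a BioBrick-format vector in which the cargo sits between the standard prefix and suffix sites and is insulated by flanking transcription terminators. It replicates from the pSC101 origin with its cognate Rep101 (RepA) initiator protein, which accounts for the low copy number. Selection is by ampicillin resistance from β-lactamase, expressed from its own promoter and followed by a lambda t0 terminator.

The roughly 3.2 kb insert encodes a chimeric tail fiber together with its assembly chaperone, and the record lists a P2 late promoter as driving it, although that promoter is not annotated in the feature table. The annotations show an N-terminal fragment of the phage P2 tail fiber protein H, which would be the portion that anchors the fiber to the P2 particle. It is followed by tail-fiber-related sequence that the annotation tool matched to an E. coli prophage side tail fiber and to the S' receptor-binding protein of phage Mu. These matches probably reflect homology with the phage P1 S' region named in the catalogue entry. Immediately downstream is P1 U', the chaperone that supports fiber assembly and contributes to receptor binding. A partial His tag, a solubility-tag fragment and a T7 terminator lie after the insert and look like vector remnants, though the record does not say whether the tags are fused to any product.

Because P2 late promoters depend on phage-encoded activation, the fiber is presumably made in the context of P2 particle production. The associated work uses such tail-swapped P2 particles to broaden host range and deliver antimicrobial payloads into multiple gut pathogens.
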