Addgene plasmid #196334: pP2-P1(S')
Purpose: Plasmid expressing chimeric P2-P1(S') tail fiber
Depositing lab: Baojun Wang. Depositing organization: University of Edinburgh. Publication: Tail-Engineered Phage P2 Enables Delivery of Antimicrobials into Multiple Gut Pathogens. Fa-Arun J, Huan YW, Darmon E, Wang B. ACS Synth Biol. 2023 Feb 17;12(2):596-607. doi: 10.1021/acssynbio.2c00615. Epub 2023 Feb 2. PubMed 36731126.
Backbone
  Vector backbone: 4A3
  Backbone size w/o insert (bp): 3639
  Total vector size (bp): 6869
  Vector type: Bacterial Expression
Growth in bacteria
  Bacterial resistance: Ampicillin, 100 μg/mL
  Growth temperature: 37°C
  Growth strain: DH5alpha
  Copy number: Low Copy
Gene/Insert
  Gene/Insert name: chimeric tail fiber P2-P1(S') and chaperone protein U'
  Species: phage P2 and P1
  Insert size (bp): 3230
  Promoter: P2 late promoter
  Cloning method: Unknown
  Sequencing primers: 5′ CGTATCACGAGGCAGAATTTC; 3′ ctttcgggctttgttagcag
Terms and licenses: Academic/Nonprofit Terms; Industry Terms: Not Available to Industry
How to cite: pP2-P1(S') was a gift from Baojun Wang (Addgene plasmid # 196334 ; http://n2t.net/addgene:196334 ; RRID:Addgene_196334)
